>Addgene plasmid #70101 | DGP106- pSP64 Poly(A)1200 | depositor partial sequence | sequence record 124826 | inserted sequence
ATAACTGCAGGCGGAATCATGCACTGCTTTACAGGAAGTGCGGAAGTGGCAAGAGAATGCATGAAAATGA
ATTTTTATTTATCATTTGGGGGACCGGTGACATTTAAAAATGCGAAGAAACCGAAGGAAGTAGTGAAGGA
AATTCCCAATGACCGGCTGCTGATTGAAACGGACTGCCCGTTTCTCACACCGCACCCTTTCCGCGGGAAA
AGAAATGAGCCAAGCTATGTGAAATATGTGGCAGAACAAATCGCCGAATTAAAAGAAATGACCTTTGAAG
AGATTGCTTCCATCACGACTGAAAATGCGAAAAGACTTTTCCGTATAAACTGACAAAAAACGCTAGCGGG
TTTTGTAAGAGCTTGTCCCTTACAGCGTTTTTCTATAAAAGTTCTACATGCTTTCTTCTCCTCATAGGAT
AGGTTTGTCGACAAGTCTTTCTTCCGTTTCTCAGTGTATTTCAGGATAATGAAGAGGACACTGAGCTTTT
GGGAGAAAGAGAAGGGAGGGTTGACAGCCTTTTAGATACTCTATATAATCTCTCCGAGGAGAAGGAGGCG
TTTTTCATCACACAAAAAATGAAAAAGCTGTTTTCCGTAAAGCTTAGCAAAAGCAAAGTCATTCTGGTTG
CTGCTTGTTTGCTTTTGGCAGGAAGCGGGACTGCGTACGCGGCTCATGAGCTGACGAAACAATCAGTCTC
AGTTTCTATCAATGGCAAAAAGAAACATATACGCACACATGCAAATACAGTCGGTGATCTTTTGGAGACG
CTTGATATAAAGACAAGAGACGAAGACAAGATCACACCTGCTAAACAGACAAAGATAACAGCAGACATGG
ACGTTGTGTATGAGGCTGCAAAACCTGTGAAGCTTACAATAAACGGGGAAGAAAAGACGTTATGGTCAAC
AGCAAAAACGGTCGGTGCATTACTGGACGAACAAGATGTTGATGTGAAAGAACAAGATCAAATTGATCCC
GCAATAGATACAGATATTTCGAAAGACATGAAGATTAACATAGAGCCCGCATTTCAGGTTACTGTGAATG
ATGCAGGGAAACAAAAGAAGATCTGGACGACTTCGACTACGGTCGCTGACTTTTTAAAACAGCAAAAGAT
GAACATAAAAGACGAAGATAAAATCAAGCCTGCGTTAGATGCAAAGCTGACGAAAGGAAAGGCTGATATT
ACAATTACTCGTATCGAAAAGGATCCGGC
