>Addgene plasmid #70101 | DGP106- pSP64 Poly(A)1200 | addgene partial sequence | sequence record 127274 | SP6 5'-ATTTAGGTGACACTATAG-3'
CAGGAAGTGCGGAAGTGGCAAGAGAATGCATGAAAATGAATTTTTATTTATCATTTGGGGGACCGGTGAC
ATTTAAAAATGCGAAGAAACCGAAGGAAGTAGTGAAGGAAATTCCCAATGACCGGCTGCTGATTGAAACG
GACTGCCCGTTTCTCACACCGCACCCTTTCCGCGGGAAAAGAAATGAGCCAAGCTATGTGAAATATGTGG
CAGAACAAATCGCCGAATTAAAAGAAATGACCTTTGAAGAGATTGCTTCCATCACGACTGAAAATGCGAA
AAGACTTTTCCGTATAAACTGACAAAAAACGCTAGCGGGTTTTGTAAGAGCTTGTCCCTTACAGCGTTTT
TCTATAAAAGTTCTACATGCTTTCTTCTCCTCATAGGATAGGTTTGTCGACAAGTCTTTCTTCCGTTTCT
CAGTGTATTTCAGGATAATGAAGAGGACACTGAGCTTTTGGGAGAAAGAGAAGGGAGGGTTGACAGCCTT
TTAGATACTCTATATAATCTCTCCGAGGAGAAGGAGGCGTTTTTCATCACACAAAAAATGAAAAAGCTGT
TTTCCGTAAAGCTTAGCAAAAGCAAAGTCATTCTGGTTGCTGCTTGTTTGCTTTTGGCAGGAAGCGGGAC
TGCGTACGCGGCTCATGAGCTGACGAAACAATCAGTCTCAGTTTCTATCAATGGCAAAAAGAAACATATA
CGCACACATGCAAATACAGTCGGTGATCTTTTGGAGACGCTTGATATAAAGACAAGAGACGAAGACAAGA
TCACACCTGCTA
