>Addgene plasmid #70101 | DGP106- pSP64 Poly(A)1200 | addgene partial sequence | sequence record 127827 | M13pUC-Rev 5'-AGCGGATAACAATTTCACACAGG-3'
TTTTTTTTTTTTTTTTTTTTTTGGGAGCTCGCCCGGGGATCCTTTTCGATACGAGTAATTGTAATATCAG
CCTTTCCTTTCGTCAGCTTTGCATCTAACGCAGGCTTGATTTTATCTTCGTCTTTTATGTTCATCTTTTG
CTGTTTTAAAAAGTCAGCGACCGTAGTCGAAGTCGTCCAGATCTTCTTTTGTTTCCCTGCATCATTCACA
GTAACCTGAAATGCGGGCTCTATGTTAATCTTCATGTCTTTCGAAATATCTGTATCTATTGCGGGATCAA
TTTGATCTTGTTCTTTCACATCAACATCTTGTTCGTCCAGTAATGCACCGACCGTTTTTGCTGTTGACCA
TAACGTCTTTTCTTCCCCGTTTATTGTAAGCTTCACAGGTTTTGCAGCCTCATACACAACGTCCATGTCT
GCTGTTATCTTTGTCTGTTTAGCAGGTGTGATCTTGTCTTCGTCTCTTGTCTTTATATCAAGCGTCTCCA
AAAGATCACCGA
