[The description below was written by a language model from this plasmid's Addgene catalogue record.]
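Description:
DGP106- pSP64 Poly(A)1200 is an in vitro transcription plasmid built on the Promega pSP64 Poly(A) backbone (about 3 kb), giving a total size of roughly 4.2 kb. It is propagated in E. coli under ampicillin selection. The record does not list the origin of replication or copy number, and no feature table is provided, so the layout of individual elements can only be inferred from the catalogue fields.

The payload is a fragment of about 1200 bp from Bacillus subtilis, cloned between PstI and BamHI sites that both remain intact. The record does not say which B. subtilis gene or genomic region the fragment comes from. It sits downstream of the bacteriophage SP6 promoter, so SP6 RNA polymerase can produce a defined synthetic transcript from the plasmid template. As the backbone name indicates, vectors of this type carry a templated poly(A) stretch downstream of the cloning site. Run-off transcripts should therefore end in a poly(A) tail and resemble polyadenylated mRNA, although the record does not describe this tract explicitly.

The stated purpose is to generate an RNA spike-in whose GC content is similar to that of Saccharomyces cerevisiae mRNAs. Because the sequence is bacterial, it can be told apart from endogenous yeast transcripts while behaving similarly during library preparation and sequencing. Adding known amounts of such a transcript gives an external normalisation standard, which the depositors applied to sequencing-based measurement of in vivo RNA kinetics in yeast. The "1200" in the name reflects the insert length.
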