Addgene plasmid #70101: DGP106- pSP64 Poly(A)1200
Purpose: an RNA spike-in with similar GC content to S. cerevisiae mRNAs, for in vivo measurement of RNA kinetics
Depositing lab: David Gresham. Depositing organization: New York University. Publication: Determination of in vivo RNA kinetics using RATE-seq. Neymotin B, Athanasiadou R, Gresham D. RNA. 2014 Oct;20(10):1645-52. doi: 10.1261/rna.045104.114. Epub 2014 Aug 26. PubMed 25161313.
Backbone
  Vector backbone: pSP64
  Backbone manufacturer: Promega
  Backbone size w/o insert (bp): 2999
  Total vector size (bp): 4200
  Vector type: in vitro transcription
Growth in bacteria
  Bacterial resistance: Ampicillin, 100 μg/mL
  Growth temperature: 37°C
  Growth strain: DH5alpha
  Copy number: Unknown
Gene/Insert
  Gene/Insert name: 1200bp insert from B. subtillis
  Species: B. subtilis
  Insert size (bp): 1200
  Promoter: SP6
  Cloning method: Restriction Enzyme; 5′ cloning site PstI (not destroyed); 3′ cloning site BamHI (not destroyed)
  Sequencing primers: 5′ SP6; 3′ M13R
Terms and licenses: Academic/Nonprofit Terms; Industry Terms: Not Available to Industry
How to cite: DGP106- pSP64 Poly(A)1200 was a gift from David Gresham (Addgene plasmid # 70101 ; http://n2t.net/addgene:70101 ; RRID:Addgene_70101)
